>Addgene plasmid #146215 | pRSFDuetP-HsEDC3_192-508-GST-HsRCK-E236Q_E | depositor full sequence | sequence record 288660 | Full Sequence
GGGGAATTGTGAGCGGATAACAATTCCCCTGTAGAAATAATTTTGTTTAACTTTAATAAGGAGATATACC
ATGGGCAGCAGCCATCACCATCATCACCACAGCGCGGGTCTGGAAGTTCTGTTCCAGGGGCCCCAGGATC
CGAATTCGTTCGGGGATGATATTGAGGAGATCCCAGACACAGATTTTGATTTTGAAGGGAACCTGGCTCT
TTTTGACAAGGCAGCTGTGTTTGAGGAGATTGATACCTATGAAAGGAGAAGTGGTACCCGTTCCCGGGGC
ATCCCAAATGAAAGGCCCACTCGGTACCGCCATGATGAGAACATCTTGGAGTCCGAGCCCATTGTCTATC
GACGGATCATAGTGCCCCACAACGTGAGCAAGGAGTTCTGCACGGACTCTGGCCTGGTTGTCCCAAGTAT
TTCCTATGAGCTGCATAAAAAGCTGTTGTCCGTGGCTGAGAAGCATGGGCTGACCCTTGAGCGGAGACTG
GAGATGACAGGTGTGTGTGCCAGTCAGATGGCACTGACCCTCCTCGGAGGACCTAACAGGTTGAATCCCA
AAAATGTTCACCAGAGGCCTACAGTGGCTCTACTGTGTGGACCTCATGTGAAGGGGGCTCAGGGTATCAG
CTGTGGAAGGCACCTAGCCAACCATGATGTCCAGGTCATCCTTTTCCTGCCCAATTTTGTCAAGATGTTG
GAATCTATCACCAATGAGCTGTCGCTCTTCAGCAAGACCCAAGGCCAACAAGTGTCTAGCCTCAAAGATC
TGCCCACTAGCCCTGTGGACCTGGTCATCAACTGCCTGGATTGCCCTGAGAACGTCTTCCTGCGCGATCA
ACCCTGGTACAAGGCAGCTGTGGCCTGGGCCAACCAGAACCGGGCACCAGTACTCAGCATAGACCCTCCT
GTGCATGAAGTCGAACAGGGCATTGATGCCAAATGGTCACTGGCACTGGGCCTGCCTCTGCCACTGGGGG
AGCACGCAGGCCGTATCTATTTGTGCGACATTGGCATTCCCCAGCAGGTCTTCCAGGAGGTGGGCATCAA
CTACCACTCGCCCTTTGGCTGCAAGTTTGTTATCCCACTGCACTCTGCTTAGGCGGCCGCATAATGCTTA
AGTCGAACAGAAAGTAATCGTATTGTACACGGCCGCATAATCGAAATTAATACGACTCACTATAGGGGAA
TTGTGAGCGGATAACAATTCCCCATCTTAGTATATTAGTTAAGTATAAGAAGGAGATATACATATGGCAG
ATCTCAATTGGATGTCCCCTATACTAGGTTATTGGAAAATTAAGGGCCTTGTGCAACCCACTCGACTTCT
TTTGGAATATCTTGAAGAAAAATATGAAGAGCATTTGTATGAGCGCGATGAAGGTGATAAATGGCGAAAC
AAAAAGTTTGAATTGGGTTTGGAGTTTCCCAATCTTCCTTATTATATTGATGGTGATGTTAAATTAACAC
AGTCTATGGCCATCATACGTTATATAGCTGACAAGCACAACATGTTGGGTGGTTGTCCAAAAGAGCGTGC
AGAGATTTCAATGCTTGAAGGAGCGGTTTTGGATATTAGATACGGTGTTTCGAGAATTGCATATAGTAAA
GACTTTGAAACTCTCAAAGTTGATTTTCTTAGCAAGCTACCTGAAATGCTGAAAATGTTCGAAGATCGTT
TATGTCATAAAACATATTTAAATGGTGATCATGTAACCCATCCTGACTTCATGTTGTATGACGCTCTTGA
TGTTGTTTTATACATGGACCCAATGTGCCTGGATGCGTTCCCAAAATTAGTTTGTTTTAAAAAACGTATT
GAAGCTATCCCACAAATTGATAAGTACTTGAAATCCAGCAAGTATATAGCATGGCCTTTGCAGGGCTGGC
AAGCCACGTTTGGTGGTGGCGACCATCCTCCAAAATCGGATCTGGAAGTTCTGTTCCAGGGGCCCCTGGG
ATCCATGGGTCTGTCCAGTCAAAATGGTCAGCTGAGAGGCCCTGTGAAACCCACTGGTGGCCCTGGAGGA
GGGGGCACACAGACACAGCAACAGATGAACCAGCTGAAAAACACCAACACAATCAATAATGGCACTCAGC
AGCAAGCACAGAGTATGACCACCACTATTAAACCTGGTGATGACTGGAAAAAGACTTTAAAACTCCCTCC
AAAGGATCTAAGAATCAAAACTTCGGATGTGACCTCCACAAAAGGAAATGAGTTTGAAGATTACTGTTTG
AAACGGGAGTTACTGATGGGAATTTTTGAAATGGGCTGGGAAAAGCCATCTCCTATTCAGGAGGAGAGCA
TTCCCATTGCTTTATCTGGTAGGGATATCTTAGCTAGAGCAAAAAATGGAACAGGCAAGAGCGGTGCCTA
CCTCATTCCCTTACTTGAACGGCTAGACCTGAAGAAGGACAATATACAAGCAATGGTGATTGTTCCCACT
AGAGAACTTGCTCTACAGGTCAGTCAAATTTGCATCCAGGTCAGCAAACACATGGGAGGGGCCAAAGTGA
TGGCAACCACAGGAGGAACCAATTTACGAGATGACATAATGAGGCTTGATGATACAGTGCACGTGGTGAT
TGCTACCCCTGGGAGAATCCTGGATCTTATTAAGAAAGGAGTAGCAAAGGTTGATCATGTCCAGATGATA
GTATTGGATCAGGCAGATAAGTTGCTGTCACAGGATTTTGTGCAGATAATGGAGGATATTATTCTCACGC
TACCTAAAAACAGGCAGATTTTACTATATTCCGCTACTTTCCCTCTTAGTGTACAGAAGTTCATGAATTC
CCATTTGCAGAAACCCTATGAGATTAACCTGATGGAG
[501 nt withheld, positions 2838-3338]
GTGGCAGAATACCACAGCGAGCCTGTAGAAGATGAGAAACCTTAACTCGAGTCTGGTAAAGAAACCGCTG
CTGCGAAATTTGAACGCCAGCACATGGACTCGTCTACTAGCGCAGCTTAATTAACCTAGGCTGCTGCCAC
CGCTGAGCAATAACTAGCATAACCCCTTGGGGCCTCTAAACGGGTCTTGAGGGGTTTTTTGCTGAAACCT
CAGGCATTTGAGAAGCACACGGTCACACTGCTTCCGGTAGTCAATAAACCGGTAAACCAGCAATAGACAT
AAGCGGCTATTTAACGACCCTGCCCTGAACCGACGACAAGCTGACGACCGGGTCTCCGCAAGTGGCACTT
TTCGGGGAAATGTGCGCGGAACCCCTATTTGTTTATTTTTCTAAATACATTCAAATATGTATCCGCTCAT
GAATTAATTCTTAGAAAAACTCATCGAGCATCAAATGAAACTGCAATTTATTCATATCAGGATTATCAAT
ACCATATTTTTGAAAAAGCCGTTTCTGTAATGAAGGAGAAAACTCACCGAGGCAGTTCCATAGGATGGCA
AGATCCTGGTATCGGTCTGCGATTCCGACTCGTCCAACATCAATACAACCTATTAATTTCCCCTCGTCAA
AAATAAGGTTATCAAGTGAGAAATCACCATGAGTGACGACTGAATCCGGTGAGAATGGCAAAAGTTTATG
CATTTCTTTCCAGACTTGTTCAACAGGCCAGCCATTACGCTCGTCATCAAAATCACTCGCATCAACCAAA
CCGTTATTCATTCGTGATTGCGCCTGAGCGAGACGAAATACGCGGTCGCTGTTAAAAGGACAATTACAAA
CAGGAATCGAATGCAACCGGCGCAGGAACACTGCCAGCGCATCAACAATATTTTCACCTGAATCAGGATA
TTCTTCTAATACCTGGAATGCTGTTTTCCCGGGGATCGCAGTGGTGAGTAACCATGCATCATCAGGAGTA
CGGATAAAATGCTTGATGGTCGGAAGAGGCATAAATTCCGTCAGCCAGTTTAGTCTGACCATCTCATCTG
TAACATCATTGGCAACGCTACCTTTGCCATGTTTCAGAAACAACTCTGGCGCATCGGGCTTCCCATACAA
TCGATAGATTGTCGCACCTGATTGCCCGACATTATCGCGAGCCCATTTATACCCATATAAATCAGCATCC
ATGTTGGAATTTAATCGCGGCCTAGAGCAAGACGTTTCCCGTTGAATATGGCTCATACTCTTCCTTTTTC
AATATTATTGAAGCATTTATCAGGGTTATTGTCTCATGAGCGGATACATATTTGAATGTATTTAGAAAAA
TAAACAAATAGGCATGCAGCGCTCTTCCGCTTCCTCGCTCACTGACTCGCTACGCTCGGTCGTTCGACTG
CGGCGAGCGGTGTCAGCTCACTCAAAAGCGGTAATACGGTTATCCACAGAATCAGGGGATAAAGCCGGAA
AGAACATGTGAGCAAAAAGCAAAGCACCGGAAGAAGCCAACGCCGCAGGCGTTTTTCCATAGGCTCCGCC
CCCCTGACGAGCATCACAAAAATCGACGCTCAAGCCAGAGGTGGCGAAACCCGACAGGACTATAAAGATA
CCAGGCGTTTCCCCCTGGAAGCTCCCTCGTGCGCTCTCCTGTTCCGACCCTGCCGCTTACCGGATACCTG
TCCGCCTTTCTCCCTTCGGGAAGCGTGGCGCTTTCTCATAGCTCACGCTGTTGGTATCTCAGTTCGGTGT
AGGTCGTTCGCTCCAAGCTGGGCTGTGTGCACGAACCCCCCGTTCAGCCCGACCGCTGCGCCTTATCCGG
TAACTATCGTCTTGAGTCCAACCCGGTAAGACACGACTTATCGCCACTGGCAGCAGCCATTGGTAACTGA
TTTAGAGGACTTTGTCTTGAAGTTATGCACCTGTTAAGGCTAAACTGAAAGAACAGATTTTGGTGAGTGC
GGTCCTCCAACCCACTTACCTTGGTTCAAAGAGTTGGTAGCTCAGCGAACCTTGAGAAAACCACCGTTGG
TAGCGGTGGTTTTTCTTTATTTATGAGATGATGAATCAATCGGTCTATCAAGTCAACGAACAGCTATTCC
GTTACTCTAGATTTCAGTGCAATTTATCTCTTCAAATGTAGCACCTGAAGTCAGCCCCATACGATATAAG
TTGTAATTCTCATGTTAGTCATGCCCCGCGCCCACCGGAAGGAGCTGACTGGGTTGAAGGCTCTCAAGGG
CATCGGTCGAGATCCCGGTGCCTAATGAGTGAGCTAACTTACATTAATTGCGTTGCGCTCACTGCCCGCT
TTCCAGTCGGGAAACCTGTCGTGCCAGCTGCATTAATGAATCGGCCAACGCGCGGGGAGAGGCGGTTTGC
GTATTGGGCGCCAGGGTGGTTTTTCTTTTCACCAGTGAGACGGGCAACAGCTGATTGCCCTTCACCGCCT
GGCCCTGAGAGAGTTGCAGCAAGCGGTCCACGCTGGTTTGCCCCAGCAGGCGAAAATCCTGTTTGATGGT
GGTTAACGGCGGGATATAACATGAGCTGTCTTCGGTATCGTCGTATCCCACTACCGAGATGTCCGCACCA
ACGCGCAGCCCGGACTCGGTAATGGCGCGCATTGCGCCCAGCGCCATCTGATCGTTGGCAACCAGCATCG
CAGTGGGAACGATGCCCTCATTCAGCATTTGCATGGTTTGTTGAAAACCGGACATGGCACTCCAGTCGCC
TTCCCGTTCCGCTATCGGCTGAATTTGATTGCGAGTGAGATATTTATGCCAGCCAGCCAGACGCAGACGC
GCCGAGACAGAACTTAATGGGCCCGCTAACAGCGCGATTTGCTGGTGACCCAATGCGACCAGATGCTCCA
CGCCCAGTCGCGTACCGTCTTCATGGGAGAAAATAATACTGTTGATGGGTGTCTGGTCAGAGACATCAAG
AAATAACGCCGGAACATTAGTGCAGGCAGCTTCCACAGCAATGGCATCCTGGTCATCCAGCGGATAGTTA
ATGATCAGCCCACTGACGCGTTGCGCGAGAAGATTGTGCACCGCCGCTTTACAGGCTTCGACGCCGCTTC
GTTCTACCATCGACACCACCACGCTGGCACCCAGTTGATCGGCGCGAGATTTAATCGCCGCGACAATTTG
CGACGGCGCGTGCAGGGCCAGACTGGAGGTGGCAACGCCAATCAGCAACGACTGTTTGCCCGCCAGTTGT
TGTGCCACGCGGTTGGGAATGTAATTCAGCTCCGCCATCGCCGCTTCCACTTTTTCCCGCGTTTTCGCAG
AAACGTGGCTGGCCTGGTTCACCACGCGGGAAACGGTCTGATAAGAGACACCGGCATACTCTGCGACATC
GTATAACGTTACTGGTTTCACATTCACCACCCTGAATTGACTCTCTTCCGGGCGCTATCATGCCATACCG
CGAAAGGTTTTGCGCCATTCGATGGTGTCCGGGATCTCGACGCTCTCCCTTATGCGACTCCTGCATTAGG
AAATTAATACGACTCACTATA
Features (pLannotate 1.2.2; 20 found; start..end, strand, type, name):
      3..27      +  protein_bind   lac operator: The lac repressor binds to the lac operator to inhibit transcription in E. coli. This inhibition can be relieved by adding lactose or isopropyl-β-D-thiogalactopyranoside (IPTG). lac repressor encoded by lacI
     42..64      +  RBS            RBS: efficient ribosome binding site from bacteriophage T7 gene 10 (Olins and Rangwala, 1989)
    134..1099    +  CDS            EDC3 (fragment): EDC3_HUMAN - Also known as LSM16, YJDC, YJEFN2. Experimental evidence at protein level: Swiss-Prot protein existence level 1. Binds single-stranded RNA. Involved in the process of mRNA degradation and in the positive regulation of mRNA decapping. May play a role in spermiogenesis and oogenesis. From Homo sapiens (Human).
   1168..1186    +  promoter       T7 promoter: promoter for bacteriophage T7 RNA polymerase
   1187..1211    +  protein_bind   lac operator: The lac repressor binds to the lac operator to inhibit transcription in E. coli. This inhibition can be relieved by adding lactose or isopropyl-β-D-thiogalactopyranoside (IPTG). lac repressor encoded by lacI
   1272..1925    +  CDS            GST26_SCHJA: Experimental evidence at protein level: Swiss-Prot protein existence level 1. GST isoenzymes appear to play a central role in the parasite detoxification system. Other functions are also suspected including a role in increasing the solubility of haematin in the parasite gut. From Schistosoma japonicum (Blood fluke).
   1965..3380    +  CDS            DDX6 (sequence partly withheld): DDX6_HUMAN - Also known as HLR2, RCK. Experimental evidence at protein level: Swiss-Prot protein existence level 1. Essential for the formation of P-bodies, cytosolic membrane- less ribonucleoprotein granules involved in RNA metabolism through the coordinated storage of mRNAs encoding regulatory functions (PubMed:25995375, PubMed:27342281, PubMed:31422817). Plays a role in P- bodies to coordinate the storage of translationally inactive mRNAs in the cytoplasm and prevent their degradation (PubMed:27342281). In the process of mRNA degradation, plays a role in mRNA decapping (PubMed:16364915). Bl
   3396..3437    +  CDS            S-Tag (fragment): affinity and epitope tag derived from pancreatic ribonuclease A
   3467..3484    +  CDS            SET1 (fragment): solubility-enhancement tag derived from T7 phage gene 10B
   3492..3539    +  terminator     T7 terminator: transcription terminator for bacteriophage T7 RNA polymerase
   3703..3760    +  promoter       AmpR promoter (fragment): bla
   3769..4584    -  CDS            KanR: aminoglycoside phosphotransferase; aph(3')-Ia; confers resistance to kanamycin in bacteria or G418 (Geneticin®) in eukaryotes
   4585..4676    -  promoter       AmpR promoter: bla
   4692..5441    -  rep_origin     RSF ori: Plasmids containing the RSF 1030 origin of replication can be propagated in E. coli cells that contain additional plasmids with compatible origins.
   5524..5588    -  CDS            TcR (fragment): tetracycline efflux protein; tet; confers resistance to tetracycline
   5603..5624    -  protein_bind   CAP binding site: CAP binding activates transcription in the presence of cAMP. E. coli catabolite activator protein
   5637..6719    -  CDS            lacI: lac repressor; lacI; The lac repressor binds to the lac operator to inhibit transcription in E. coli. This inhibition can be relieved by adding lactose or isopropyl-β-D-thiogalactopyranoside (IPTG).
   6720..6797    -  promoter       lacI promoter: lacI
   6805..6840    -  CDS            TcR (fragment): tetracycline efflux protein; tet; confers resistance to tetracycline
   6843..2       +  promoter       T7 promoter (across the origin): promoter for bacteriophage T7 RNA polymerase
