[The description below was written by a language model from this plasmid's Addgene catalogue record and pLannotate feature annotations shown in this document.]
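Description:
pRSFDuetP-HsEDC3_192-508-GST-HsRCK-E236Q_E is a bacterial co-expression plasmid of about 6.9 kb for producing two human P-body proteins together in E. coli. The catalogue lists the backbone as unknown, but the name and the annotated features fit a Duet-type, two-cassette vector. It carries the RSF 1030 origin, which is compatible with other common origins and so allows co-maintenance with additional plasmids. A kanamycin resistance gene (aminoglycoside phosphotransferase) provides selection, and a lacI gene with its own promoter supplies the repressor. The short hits annotated as TcR and SET1 fragments, and a partial AmpR promoter, appear to be incidental backbone matches rather than functional parts.

Each of the two expression units is driven by a T7 promoter followed by a lac operator, so transcription requires T7 RNA polymerase from the host and is induced with IPTG. The first unit, which has a T7 gene 10 ribosome binding site, encodes a fragment of the decapping enhancer EDC3, given in the name as residues 192-508. The second unit encodes Schistosoma japonicum glutathione S-transferase followed by the DEAD-box helicase DDX6 (RCK). The name indicates that this DDX6 carries an E236Q substitution, although the feature table does not itself show the mutation. The layout suggests an N-terminal GST fusion suited to glutathione affinity purification. An S-tag fragment lies downstream of DDX6, but the record does not establish whether it is translated. A single T7 terminator follows the second cassette.

The stated purpose is bacterial expression of the EDC3 fragment together with the RCK mutant. This is consistent with co-purification or pull-down of the complex in structural and biochemical work on how EDC3 is anchored to DDX6.
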