Addgene plasmid #146215: pRSFDuetP-HsEDC3_192-508-GST-HsRCK-E236Q_E
Purpose: Bacterial Expression of HsEDC3_192-508-HsRck-E236Q
Depositing lab: Elisa Izaurralde. Depositing organization: Max Planck Institute for Developmental Biology. Publication: Structural basis for the mutually exclusive anchoring of P body components EDC3 and Tral to the DEAD box protein DDX6/Me31B. Tritschler F, Braun JE, Eulalio A, Truffault V, Izaurralde E, Weichenrieder O. Mol Cell. 2009 Mar 13. 33(5):661-8. 10.1016/j.molcel.2009.02.014 PubMed 19285948.
Backbone
  Vector backbone: Unknown
  Vector type: Bacterial Expression
Growth in bacteria
  Bacterial resistance: Kanamycin, 50 μg/mL
  Growth temperature: 37°C
  Growth strain: DH5alpha
  Copy number: Low Copy
Gene/Insert
  Gene/Insert name: HsEDC3_192-508-HsRck-E236Q
  Species: H. sapiens (human)
  Entrez Gene: EDC3 (a.k.a. LSM16, MRT50, YJDC, YJEFN2, hYjeF_N2-15q23)
  Cloning method: Unknown
Terms and licenses: Academic/Nonprofit Terms; Industry Terms: Not Available to Industry
Depositor comments: Plasmids from this collection were made available to the research community and donated after the lab closed. Please note that the sequence provided by the depositing laboratory may be theoretical/predicted or based on Sanger sequencing results. There may be discrepancies between sequencing results obtained by Addgene and the depositor sequence. If an Addgene verified sequence is not available, please contact before placing your order to request that our lab fully sequence the plasmid.
How to cite: pRSFDuetP-HsEDC3_192-508-GST-HsRCK-E236Q_E was a gift from Elisa Izaurralde (Addgene plasmid # 146215 ; http://n2t.net/addgene:146215 ; RRID:Addgene_146215)
